>Addgene plasmid #161372 | pDONR221-SLC5A7_STOP | addgene full sequence | sequence record 338287 | Addgene NGS Result
CAAATAATGATTTTATTTTGACTGATAGTGACCTGTTCGTTGCAACACATTGATGAGCAATGCTTTTTTA
TAATGCCAACTTTGTACAAAAAAGCAGGCTCCACCATGGCCTTCCACGTGGAGGGCCTGATCGCCATCAT
CGTGTTTTACCTGCTGATCCTGCTGGTGGGAATCTGGGCAGCATGGAGGACAAAGAACAGCGGATCCGCC
GAGGAGAGGAGCGAGGCAATCATCGTGGGAGGAAGGGACATCGGACTGCTGGTGGGCGGCTTCACCATGA
CAGCAACCTGGGTGGGAGGAGGCTACATCAATGGAACCGCAGAGGCCGTGTACGTGCCAGGATATGGACT
GGCATGGGCACAGGCACCTATCGGATATTCTCTGAGCCTGATCCTGGGCGGCCTGTTCTTTGCCAAGCCA
ATGCGGTCCAAGGGCTACGTGACCATGCTGGATCCCTTCCAGCAGATCTATGGCAAGAGAATGGGCGGCC
TGCTGTTTATCCCTGCCCTGATGGGCGAGATGTTCTGGGCAGCAGCAATCTTTAGCGCCCTGGGAGCCAC
AATCTCCGTGATCATCGACGTGGATATGCACATCTCCGTGATCATCTCTGCCCTGATCGCCACACTGTAC
ACCCTGGTGGGAGGACTGTACAGCGTGGCCTATACCGACGTGGTGCAGCTGTTCTGCATCTTTGTGGGCC
TGTGGATCTCTGTGCCCTTCGCCCTGAGCCACCCTGCAGTGGCCGATATCGGCTTTACAGCCGTGCACGC
CAAGTACCAGAAGCCATGGCTGGGAACCGTGGACAGCTCCGAGGTGTATAGCTGGCTGGATTCCTTCCTG
CTGCTGATGCTGGGCGGCATCCCTTGGCAGGCCTACTTTCAGCGGGTGCTGTCTAGCTCCTCTGCCACCT
ATGCCCAGGTGCTGTCTTTCCTGGCCGCCTTTGGCTGCCTGGTCATGGCCATCCCAGCAATCCTGATCGG
AGCAATCGGAGCCAGCACAGACTGGAACCAGACCGCCTACGGCCTGCCAGACCCCAAGACCACAGAGGAG
GCCGATATGATCCTGCCTATCGTGCTGCAGTACCTGTGCCCAGTGTATATCTCTTTCTTTGGACTGGGAG
CCGTGAGCGCCGCCGTGATGAGCTCCGCCGACTCTAGCATCCTGAGCGCCTCCTCTATGTTCGCCCGGAA
CATCTACCAGCTGTCCTTTAGACAGAATGCCTCTGATAAGGAGATCGTGTGGGTCATGCGGATCACAGTG
TTCGTGTTTGGAGCATCCGCCACCGCAATGGCACTGCTGACAAAGACCGTGTACGGCCTGTGGTATCTGA
GCTCCGATCTGGTGTATATCGTGATCTTCCCACAGCTGCTGTGCGTGCTGTTTGTGAAGGGCACAAATAC
CTACGGAGCAGTGGCAGGATACGTGAGCGGACTGTTCCTGAGAATCACAGGCGGCGAGCCATACCTGTAT
CTGCAGCCCCTGATCTTTTACCCTGGCTACTATCCAGACGATAACGGCATCTATAATCAGAAGTTCCCCT
TTAAGACCCTGGCCATGGTGACATCCTTCCTGACCAACATCTGTATCTCTTACCTGGCCAAGTATCTGTT
CGAGAGCGGCACACTGCCCCCTAAGCTGGACGTGTTTGATGCCGTGGTGGCCAGGCACTCCGAGGAGAAT
ATGGACAAGACCATCCTGGTGAAGAACGAGAATATCAAGCTGGATGAGCTGGCCCTGGTGAAGCCTCGCC
AGTCCATGACACTGTCTAGCACATTCACCAACAAGGAGGCCTTTCTGGACGTGGATTCCTCTCCAGAGGG
CTCTGGCACCGAGGACAATCTGCAGTAAGACCCAGCTTTCTTGTACAAAGTTGGCATTATAAGAAAGCAT
TGCTTATCAATTTGTTGCAACGAACAGGTCACTATCAGTCAAAATAAAATCATTATTTGCCATCCAGCTG
ATATCCCCTATAGTGAGTCGTATTACATGGTCATAGCTGTTTCCTGGCAGCTCTGGCCCGTGTCTCAAAA
TCTCTGATGTTACATTGCACAAGATAAAAATATATCATCATGAACAATAAAACTGTCTGCTTACATAAAC
AGTAATACAAGGGGTGTTATGAGCCATATTCAACGGGAAACGTCGAGGCCGCGATTAAATTCCAACATGG
ATGCTGATTTATATGGGTATAAATGGGCTCGCGATAATGTCGGGCAATCAGGTGCGACAATCTATCGCTT
GTATGGGAAGCCCGATGCGCCAGAGTTGTTTCTGAAACATGGCAAAGGTAGCGTTGCCAATGATGTTACA
GATGAGATGGTCAGACTAAACTGGCTGACGGAATTTATGCCTCTTCCGACCATCAAGCATTTTATCCGTA
CTCCTGATGATGCATGGTTACTCACCACTGCGATCCCCGGAAAAACAGCATTCCAGGTATTAGAAGAATA
TCCTGATTCAGGTGAAAATATTGTTGATGCGCTGGCAGTGTTCCTGCGCCGGTTGCATTCGATTCCTGTT
TGTAATTGTCCTTTTAACAGCGATCGCGTATTTCGTCTCGCTCAGGCGCAATCACGAATGAATAACGGTT
TGGTTGATGCGAGTGATTTTGATGACGAGCGTAATGGCTGGCCTGTTGAACAAGTCTGGAAAGAAATGCA
TAAACTTTTGCCATTCTCACCGGATTCAGTCGTCACTCATGGTGATTTCTCACTTGATAACCTTATTTTT
GACGAGGGGAAATTAATAGGTTGTATTGATGTTGGACGAGTCGGAATCGCAGACCGATACCAGGATCTTG
CCATCCTATGGAACTGCCTCGGTGAGTTTTCTCCTTCATTACAGAAACGGCTTTTTCAAAAATATGGTAT
TGATAATCCTGATATGAATAAATTGCAGTTTCATTTGATGCTCGATGAGTTTTTCTAATCAGAATTGGTT
AATTGGTTGTAACACTGGCAGAGCATTACGCTGACTTGACGGGACGGCGCAAGCTCATGACCAAAATCCC
TTAACGTGAGTTACGCGTCGTTCCACTGAGCGTCAGACCCCGTAGAAAAGATCAAAGGATCTTCTTGAGA
TCCTTTTTTTCTGCGCGTAATCTGCTGCTTGCAAACAAAAAAACCACCGCTACCAGCGGTGGTTTGTTTG
CCGGATCAAGAGCTACCAACTCTTTTTCCGAAGGTAACTGGCTTCAGCAGAGCGCAGATACCAAATACTG
TTCTTCTAGTGTAGCCGTAGTTAGGCCACCACTTCAAGAACTCTGTAGCACCGCCTACATACCTCGCTCT
GCTAATCCTGTTACCAGTGGCTGCTGCCAGTGGCGATAAGTCGTGTCTTACCGGGTTGGACTCAAGACGA
TAGTTACCGGATAAGGCGCAGCGGTCGGGCTGAACGGGGGGTTCGTGCACACAGCCCAGCTTGGAGCGAA
CGACCTACACCGAACTGAGATACCTACAGCGTGAGCTATGAGAAAGCGCCACGCTTCCCGAAGGGAGAAA
GGCGGACAGGTATCCGGTAAGCGGCAGGGTCGGAACAGGAGAGCGCACGAGGGAGCTTCCAGGGGGAAAC
GCCTGGTATCTTTATAGTCCTGTCGGGTTTCGCCACCTCTGACTTGAGCGTCGATTTTTGTGATGCTCGT
CAGGGGGGCGGAGCCTATGGAAAAACGCCAGCAACGCGGCCTTTTTACGGTTCCTGGCCTTTTGCTGGCC
TTTTGCTCACATGTTCTTTCCTGCGTTATCCCCTGATTCTGTGGATAACCGTATTACCGCCTTTGAGTGA
GCTGATACCGCTCGCCGCAGCCGAACGACCGAGCGCAGCGAGTCAGTGAGCGAGGAAGCGGAAGAGCGCC
CAATACGCAAACCGCCTCTCCCCGCGCGTTGGCCGATTCATTAATGCAGCTGGCACGACAGGTTTCCCGA
CTGGAAAGCGGGCAGTGAGCGCAACGCAATTAATACGCGTACCGCTAGCCAGGAAGAGTTTGTAGAAACG
CAAAAAGGCCATCCGTCAGGATGGCCTTCTGCTTAGTTTGATGCCTGGCAGTTTATGGCGGGCGTCCTGC
CCGCCACCCTCCGGGCCGTTGCTTCACAACGTTCAAATCCGCTCCCGGCGGATTTGTCCTACTCAGGAGA
GCGTTCACCGACAAACAACAGATAAAACGAAAGGCCCAGTCTTCCGACTGAGCCTTTCGTTTTATTTGAT
GCCTGGCAGTTCCCTACTCTCGCGTTAACGCTAGCATGGATGTTTTCCCAGTCACGACGTTGTAAAACGA
CGGCCAGTCTTAAGCTCGGGCCC
Features (pLannotate 1.2.2; 10 found; start..end, strand, type, name):
      1..100     +  protein_bind   attL1: mutant version of attL; recombination site for the Gateway® LR reaction LR Clonase™
    106..1845    +  CDS            SLC5A7: SC5A7_HUMAN - Also known as CHT1. Experimental evidence at protein level: Swiss-Prot protein existence level 1. Transmembrane transporter that imports choline from the extracellular space into the neuron with high affinity. Choline uptake is the rate-limiting step in acetylcholine synthesis. Sodium ion- and chloride ion-dependent. From Homo sapiens (Human).
   1850..1949    -  protein_bind   attL2: mutant version of attL; recombination site for the Gateway® LR reaction LR Clonase™
   1967..1985    -  promoter       T7 promoter: promoter for bacteriophage T7 RNA polymerase
   2119..2928    +  CDS            KanR: aminoglycoside phosphotransferase; aph(3')-Ia; confers resistance to kanamycin in bacteria or G418 (Geneticin®) in eukaryotes
   3075..3663    +  rep_origin     ori: high-copy-number ColE1/pMB1/pBR322/pUC origin of replication
   3846..3938    +  CDS            lacI (fragment): lac repressor; lacI; The lac repressor binds to the lac operator to inhibit transcription in E. coli. This inhibition can be relieved by adding lactose or isopropyl-β-D-thiogalactopyranoside (IPTG).
   3993..4020    -  terminator     rrnB T2 terminator: transcription terminator T2 from the E. coli rrnB gene
   4152..4195    +  terminator     rrnB T1 terminator: Escherichia coli rrnB; transcription terminator T1 from the E. coli rrnB gene
   4242..4278    -  CDS            lacZα (fragment): LacZα fragment of β-galactosidase; lacZ fragment
