[The description below was written by a language model from this plasmid's Addgene catalogue record and pLannotate feature annotations shown in this document.]
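Description:
pDONR221-SLC5A7_STOP is a Gateway entry clone built on the pDONR221 backbone, carrying a codon-optimized open reading frame for human SLC5A7 (also called CHT1 or hCHT), the high-affinity, sodium- and chloride-dependent choline transporter that imports choline into neurons and thereby limits the rate of acetylcholine synthesis. The sequenced plasmid is about 4.3 kb. It is maintained in E. coli at high copy through a ColE1/pUC-type origin and selected with kanamycin via an aminoglycoside phosphotransferase gene. rrnB T1 and T2 transcription terminators lie upstream of the cloning region and help insulate the insert from read-through transcription. Short lacI and lacZα fragments are also annotated and appear to be non-functional backbone remnants.

The roughly 1.74 kb ORF sits between attL1 and attL2 sites, so an LR Clonase reaction can transfer it directionally into any attR-containing destination vector. As the name indicates, this version keeps a stop codon at the end of the coding sequence, which suits expression of the untagged protein or N-terminal fusions. A sister clone without the stop codon exists for C-terminal tagging. Although the catalogue lists the vector type as mammalian expression, the feature table shows no eukaryotic promoter or polyadenylation signal. The only promoter annotated is a T7 promoter just outside attL2, pointing back toward the insert on the opposite strand. Expression in cells therefore depends on the destination vector chosen. The plasmid belongs to a consortium collection of solute carrier clones assembled to support the study of SLC transporters and drug discovery.
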