Addgene plasmid #161372: pDONR221-SLC5A7_STOP
Purpose: Gateway entry clone with codon-optimized ORF sequence for subcloning into custom expression vectors. Contains a STOP codon at the end of the codon-optimized ORF sequence.
Depositing lab: RESOLUTE Consortium & Giulio Superti-Furga. Depositing organization: CeMM Research Center for Molecular Medicine. Publication: The RESOLUTE consortium: unlocking SLC transporters for drug discovery. Superti-Furga G, Lackner D, Wiedmer T, Ingles-Prieto A, Barbosa B, Girardi E, Goldmann U, Gurtl B, Klavins K, Klimek C, Lindinger S, Lineiro-Retes E, Muller AC, Onstein S, Redinger G, Reil D, Sedlyarov V, Wolf G, Crawford M, Everley R, ... Steppan CM. Nat Rev Drug Discov. 2020 Jul;19(7):429-430. doi: 10.1038/d41573-020-00056-6. PubMed 32265506.
Backbone
  Vector backbone: pDONR221
  Backbone manufacturer: ThermoFisher Scientific
  Backbone size w/o insert (bp): 2550
  Vector type: Mammalian Expression
Growth in bacteria
  Bacterial resistance: Kanamycin, 50 μg/mL
  Growth temperature: 37°C
  Growth strain: NEB Stable
  Copy number: High Copy
Gene/Insert
  Gene/Insert name: SLC5A7 (alt name: hCHT, CHT1)
  Species: H. sapiens (human)
  Insert size (bp): 1743
  Entrez Gene: SLC5A7 (a.k.a. CHT, CHT1, CMS20, DHMNVP, HMN7A, HMND7, hCHT1)
  Cloning method: Gateway Cloning
  Sequencing primers: 5′ M13-fwd; 3′ M13-rev
Terms and licenses: Academic/Nonprofit Terms; Industry Terms
Depositor comments: This plasmid contains a STOP codon at the end of the codon-optimized ORF. For the version of this plasmid that does not contain a STOP codon, please see Addgene plasmid 132206 For more information on the full Resolute plasmid collection, please see www.addgene.org/depositor-collections/re-solute/. Please provide your feedback on this plasmid to the RESOLUTE consortium by filling out their RESOLUTE repository feedback form: https://forms.office.com/Pages/ResponsePage.aspx?id=0e05yklzmkS7rjFGQL4N7z4feCLQvEJAmVcOCM_u885UN1JJRko0Ukg4TVQwNTZLOUxPQVJWT1NHUCQlQCN0PWcu
How to cite: pDONR221-SLC5A7_STOP was a gift from RESOLUTE Consortium & Giulio Superti-Furga (Addgene plasmid # 161372 ; http://n2t.net/addgene:161372 ; RRID:Addgene_161372)
