>Addgene plasmid #161372 | pDONR221-SLC5A7_STOP | depositor partial sequence | sequence record 312679 | Codon-optimized ORF of SLC5A7
ATGGCCTTCCACGTGGAGGGCCTGATCGCCATCATCGTGTTTTACCTGCTGATCCTGCTGGTGGGAATCT
GGGCAGCATGGAGGACAAAGAACAGCGGATCCGCCGAGGAGAGGAGCGAGGCAATCATCGTGGGAGGAAG
GGACATCGGACTGCTGGTGGGCGGCTTCACCATGACAGCAACCTGGGTGGGAGGAGGCTACATCAATGGA
ACCGCAGAGGCCGTGTACGTGCCAGGATATGGACTGGCATGGGCACAGGCACCTATCGGATATTCTCTGA
GCCTGATCCTGGGCGGCCTGTTCTTTGCCAAGCCAATGCGGTCCAAGGGCTACGTGACCATGCTGGATCC
CTTCCAGCAGATCTATGGCAAGAGAATGGGCGGCCTGCTGTTTATCCCTGCCCTGATGGGCGAGATGTTC
TGGGCAGCAGCAATCTTTAGCGCCCTGGGAGCCACAATCTCCGTGATCATCGACGTGGATATGCACATCT
CCGTGATCATCTCTGCCCTGATCGCCACACTGTACACCCTGGTGGGAGGACTGTACAGCGTGGCCTATAC
CGACGTGGTGCAGCTGTTCTGCATCTTTGTGGGCCTGTGGATCTCTGTGCCCTTCGCCCTGAGCCACCCT
GCAGTGGCCGATATCGGCTTTACAGCCGTGCACGCCAAGTACCAGAAGCCATGGCTGGGAACCGTGGACA
GCTCCGAGGTGTATAGCTGGCTGGATTCCTTCCTGCTGCTGATGCTGGGCGGCATCCCTTGGCAGGCCTA
CTTTCAGCGGGTGCTGTCTAGCTCCTCTGCCACCTATGCCCAGGTGCTGTCTTTCCTGGCCGCCTTTGGC
TGCCTGGTCATGGCCATCCCAGCAATCCTGATCGGAGCAATCGGAGCCAGCACAGACTGGAACCAGACCG
CCTACGGCCTGCCAGACCCCAAGACCACAGAGGAGGCCGATATGATCCTGCCTATCGTGCTGCAGTACCT
GTGCCCAGTGTATATCTCTTTCTTTGGACTGGGAGCCGTGAGCGCCGCCGTGATGAGCTCCGCCGACTCT
AGCATCCTGAGCGCCTCCTCTATGTTCGCCCGGAACATCTACCAGCTGTCCTTTAGACAGAATGCCTCTG
ATAAGGAGATCGTGTGGGTCATGCGGATCACAGTGTTCGTGTTTGGAGCATCCGCCACCGCAATGGCACT
GCTGACAAAGACCGTGTACGGCCTGTGGTATCTGAGCTCCGATCTGGTGTATATCGTGATCTTCCCACAG
CTGCTGTGCGTGCTGTTTGTGAAGGGCACAAATACCTACGGAGCAGTGGCAGGATACGTGAGCGGACTGT
TCCTGAGAATCACAGGCGGCGAGCCATACCTGTATCTGCAGCCCCTGATCTTTTACCCTGGCTACTATCC
AGACGATAACGGCATCTATAATCAGAAGTTCCCCTTTAAGACCCTGGCCATGGTGACATCCTTCCTGACC
AACATCTGTATCTCTTACCTGGCCAAGTATCTGTTCGAGAGCGGCACACTGCCCCCTAAGCTGGACGTGT
TTGATGCCGTGGTGGCCAGGCACTCCGAGGAGAATATGGACAAGACCATCCTGGTGAAGAACGAGAATAT
CAAGCTGGATGAGCTGGCCCTGGTGAAGCCTCGCCAGTCCATGACACTGTCTAGCACATTCACCAACAAG
GAGGCCTTTCTGGACGTGGATTCCTCTCCAGAGGGCTCTGGCACCGAGGACAATCTGCAGTAA
